Addgene plasmid #57584: tdEos-ARPp34-C-14
Purpose: Localization: Actin Related Protein, Excitation: 505 / 569, Emission: 516 / 581
Depositing lab: Michael Davidson. Depositing organization: Florida State University, Tallahassee.
Backbone
  Vector backbone: tdEos-C1
  Backbone size w/o insert (bp): 4750
  Vector type: Mammalian Expression
  Selectable markers: Neomycin (select with G418)
Growth in bacteria
  Bacterial resistance: Kanamycin, 50 μg/mL
  Growth temperature: 37°C
  Growth strain: DH5alpha
  Copy number: High Copy
Gene/Insert
  Gene/Insert name: ARPp34 (alt name: NM_152862)
  Species: H. sapiens (human)
  Entrez Gene: ARPC2 (a.k.a. ARC34, PNAS-139, PRO2446, p34-Arc)
  Promoter: CMV
  Tag / fusion protein: tdEos (N terminal on backbone)
  Cloning method: Unknown
  Sequencing primers: 5′ CMV-F; 3′ SV40pA-R
Terms and licenses: Academic/Nonprofit Terms; Industry Terms
Depositor comments: . Excitation = 505 / 569; Emission = 516 / 581
How to cite: tdEos-ARPp34-C-14 was a gift from Michael Davidson (Addgene plasmid # 57584 ; http://n2t.net/addgene:57584 ; RRID:Addgene_57584)
