[The description below was written by a language model from this plasmid's Addgene catalogue record and pLannotate feature annotations shown in this document.]
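Description:
tdEos-ARPp34-C-14 is a mammalian expression plasmid built on the tdEos-C1 backbone, a C1-style fluorescent-protein fusion vector. It expresses human ARPC2 (the p34 subunit of the Arp2/3 complex, also called ARC34 or p34-Arc) fused at its N terminus to the tandem-dimer photoconvertible protein tdEos. The sequenced record is about 6.3 kb. Transcription is driven by the human cytomegalovirus immediate early enhancer and promoter. The annotated reading frame runs through two consecutive Eos copies, which together form the tandem dimer, then a short linker region, then the ARPC2 coding sequence. An SV40 polyadenylation signal terminates the transcript. The short "large T antigen" hit just upstream of that signal, and the small ble and bGH poly(A) fragments elsewhere, look like residual backbone sequence or annotation matches rather than functional parts.

Propagation in E. coli relies on a high-copy ColE1/pUC-type origin, and an f1 origin is also present. A single NeoR/KanR (Tn5 aminoglycoside phosphotransferase) gene serves both hosts. A bacterial bla-type promoter drives it for kanamycin selection, and the SV40 early promoter with an HSV TK poly(A) signal drives it for G418 selection of stably transfected mammalian cells.

The construct is intended as a localization marker for actin-related protein. Because ARPC2 is an actin-binding component of the Arp2/3 complex, which nucleates branched actin networks, the fusion should report where that complex sits in cells. Eos converts from a green state (excitation 505, emission 516) to a red state (excitation 569, emission 581). Such green-to-red conversion is generally used for tracking a selected protein population or for photoactivation-based super-resolution imaging, although the record itself lists only localization as the purpose. The cloning method is not recorded.
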