Features (pLannotate 1.2.2; 16 found; start..end, strand, type, name):
      1..304     +  enhancer       CMV enhancer: human cytomegalovirus immediate early enhancer
    305..508     +  promoter       CMV promoter: human cytomegalovirus (CMV) immediate early promoter
    553..1230    +  CDS            d2EosFP: d2EosFP is a photoconvertible red fluorescent protein published in 2004, derived from Lobophyllia hemprichii.
   1278..1954    +  CDS            EosFP (fragment): green-to-red photoswitchable fluorescent protein (Wiedenmann et al., 2004)
   1996..2892    +  CDS            ARPC2: ARPC2_HUMAN - Also known as ARC34. Experimental evidence at protein level: Swiss-Prot protein existence level 1. Actin-binding component of the Arp2/3 complex, a multiprotein complex that mediates actin polymerization upon stimulation by nucleation-promoting factor (NPF) (PubMed:9230079). The Arp2/3 complex mediates the formation of branched actin networks in the cytoplasm, providing the force for cell motility (PubMed:9230079). Seems to contact the mother actin filament (PubMed:9230079). In addition to its role in the cytoplasmic cytoskeleton, the Arp2/3 complex also promotes actin polymeriza
   2918..3002    +  CDS            large T antigen (fragment): large T antigen from SV40 (simian virus 40)
   3025..3146    +  polyA_signal   SV40 poly(A) signal: SV40 polyadenylation signal
   3180..3608    -  rep_origin     f1 ori (sequence partly withheld): f1 bacteriophage origin of replication; arrow indicates direction of (+) strand synthesis
   3635..3739    +  promoter       AmpR promoter: bla
   3741..4098    +  promoter       SV40 promoter: SV40 enhancer and early promoter
   4133..4927    +  CDS            NeoR/KanR: aminoglycoside phosphotransferase from Tn5; aph(3')-II (or nptII); confers resistance to neomycin, kanamycin, and G418 (Geneticin®)
   4948..5100    +  CDS            ble (fragment): BLE_KLEPN - Experimental evidence at protein level: Swiss-Prot protein existence level 1. Binding protein with a strong affinity to the bleomycin family of antibiotics. Binds to CL990; an antimitotic-antibiotic compound. From Klebsiella pneumoniae.
   5159..5206    +  polyA_signal   HSV TK poly(A) signal: herpes simplex virus thymidine kinase polyadenylation signal (Cole and Stacy, 1985)
   5297..5313    -  polyA_signal   bGH poly(A) signal (fragment): bovine growth hormone polyadenylation signal
   5535..6123    +  rep_origin     ori: high-copy-number ColE1/pMB1/pBR322/pUC origin of replication
   6238..6297    +  enhancer       CMV enhancer (fragment): human cytomegalovirus immediate early enhancer
>Addgene plasmid #57584 | tdEos-ARPp34-C-14 | addgene full sequence | sequence record 218276 | Addgene NGS Result
CGTTACATAACTTACGGTAAATGGCCCGCCTGGCTGACCGCCCAACGACCCCCGCCCATTGACGTCAATA
ATGACGTATGTTCCCATAGTAACGCCAATAGGGACTTTCCATTGACGTCAATGGGTGGAGTATTTACGGT
AAACTGCCCACTTGGCAGTACATCAAGTGTATCATATGCCAAGTACGCCCCCTATTGACGTCAATGACGG
TAAATGGCCCGCCTGGCATTATGCCCAGTACATGACCTTATGGGACTTTCCTACTTGGCAGTACATCTAC
GTATTAGTCATCGCTATTACCATGGTGATGCGGTTTTGGCAGTACATCAATGGGCGTGGATAGCGGTTTG
ACTCACGGGGATTTCCAAGTCTCCACCCCATTGACGTCAATGGGAGTTTGTTTTGGCACCAAAATCAACG
GGACTTTCCAAAATGTCGTAACAACTCCGCCCCATTGACGCAAATGGGCGGTAGGCGTGTACGGTGGGAG
GTCTATATAAGCAGAGCTGGTTTAGTGAACCGTCAGATCCGCTAGCGCTACCGGTCGCCACCATGAGTGC
GATTAAGCCAGACATGAAGATCAACCTCCGTATGGAAGGCAACGTAAACGGGCACCACTTTGTGATCGAC
GGAGATGGTACAGGCAAGCCTTTTGAGGGAAAACAGAGTATGGATCTTGAAGTCAAAGAGGGCGGACCTC
TGCCTTTTGCCTTTGATATCCTGACCACTGCATTCCATTACGGCAACAGGGTATTCGCCGAATATCCAGA
CCACATACAAGACTATTTTAAGCAGTCGTTTCCTAAGGGGTATTCGTGGGAACGAAGCTTGACTTTCGAA
GACGGGGGCATTTGCATTGCCAGAAACGACATAACAATGGAAGGGGACACTTTCTATAATAAAGTTCGAT
TTCACGGTGTAAACTTTCCCGCCAATGGTCCAGTTATGCAGAAGAAGACGCTGAAATGGGAGCCCTCCAC
TGAGAAAATGTATGTGCGTGATGGAGTGCTGACTGGTGATATTCGCATGGCTTTGTTGCTTGAAGGAAAT
GCCCATTACCGATGTGACTTCAGAACTACTTACAAAGCTAAGGAGAAGGGTGTCAAGTTACCAGGCTACC
ACTTTGTGGACCACTGCATTGAGATTTTAAGCCATGACAAAGATTACAACAAGGTTAAGCTGTATGAGCA
TGCTGTTGCTCATTCTGGATTGCCTGACAATGCCAGACGATCCGGTAGCGGTCACGGTACTGGTTCTACT
GGTTCTGGTTCTTCTGAGAGTGCGATTAAGCCAGACATGAAGATCAACCTCCGTATGGAAGGCAACGTAA
ACGGGCACCACTTTGTGATCGACGGAGATGGTACAGGCAAGCCTTTTGAGGGAAAACAGAGTATGGATCT
TGAAGTCAAAGAGGGCGGACCTCTGCCTTTTGCCTTTGATATCCTGACCACTGCATTCCATTACGGCAAC
AGGGTATTCGCCGAATATCCAGACCACATACAAGACTATTTTAAGCAGTCGTTTCCTAAGGGGTATTCGT
GGGAACGAAGCTTGACTTTCGAAGACGGGGGCATTTGCATTGCCAGAAACGACATAACAATGGAAGGGGA
CACTTTCTATAATAAAGTTCGATTTCACGGTGTAAACTTTCCCGCCAATGGTCCAGTTATGCAGAAGAAG
ACGCTGAAATGGGAGCCCTCCACTGAGAAAATGTATGTGCGTGATGGAGTGCTGACTGGTGATATTCGCA
TGGCTTTGTTGCTTGAAGGAAATGCCCATTACCGATGTGACTTCAGAACTACTTACAAAGCTAAGGAGAA
GGGTGTCAAGTTACCAGGCTACCACTTTGTGGACCACTGCATTGAGATTTTAAGCCATGACAAAGATTAC
AACAAGGTTAAGCTGTATGAGCATGCTGTTGCTCATTCTGGATTGCCTGACAATGCCAGACGATCCGGAA
GTGCTGGGAGCGCAAGCGGAAGCGGAGGCTCCGGTATCCTGCTGGAGGTGAACAACCGCATCATCGAGGA
GACGCTCGCGCTCAAGTTCGAGAACGCAGCCGCCGGAAACAAACCGGAAGCAGTAGAAGTAACATTTGCA
GATTTCGATGGGGTCCTCTATCATATTTCAAATCCTAATGGAGACAAAACAAAAGTGATGGTCAGTATTT
CTTTGAAATTCTACAAGGAACTTCAGGCACATGGTGCTGATGAGTTATTAAAGAGGGTGTACGGGAGTTT
CTTGGTAAATCCAGAATCAGGATACAATGTCTCTTTGCTATATGACCTTGAAAATCTTCCGGCATCCAAG
GATTCCATTGTGCATCAAGCTGGCATGTTGAAGCGAAATTGTTTTGCCTCTGTCTTTGAAAAATACTTCC
AATTCCAAGAAGAGGGCAAGGAAGGAGAGAACAGGGCAGTTATCCATTATAGGGATGATGAGACCATGTA
TGTTGAGTCTAAAAAGGACAGAGTCACAGTAGTCTTCAGCACAGTGTTTAAGGATGACGACGATGTGGTC
ATTGGAAAGGTGTTCATGCAGGAGTTCAAAGAAGGACGCAGAGCCAGCCACACAGCCCCACAGGTCCTCT
TTAGCCACAGGGAACCTCCTCTGGAGCTGAAAGACACAGACGCCGCTGTGGGTGACAACATTGGCTACAT
TACCTTTGTGCTGTTCCCTCGTCACACCAATGCCAGTGCACGAGACAACACCATCAACCTGATCCACACG
TTCCGGGACTACCTGCACTACCACATCAAGTGCTCTAAGGCCTATATTCACACACGTATGCGGGCGAAAA
CGTCTGACTTCCTCAAGGTGCTGAACCGCGCACGCCCAGATGCCGAGAAAAAAGAAATGAAAACAATCAC
GGGGAAGACGTTTTCATCCCGCTAAGGATCCACCGGATCTAGATAACTGATCATAATCAGCCATACCACA
TTTGTAGAGGTTTTACTTGCTTTAAAAAACCTCCCACACCTCCCCCTGAACCTGAAACATAAAATGAATG
CAATTGTTGTTGTTAACTTGTTTATTGCAGCTTATAATGGTTACAAATAAAGCAATAGCATCACAAATTT
CACAAATAAAGCATTTTTTTCACTGCATTCTAGTTGTGGTTTGTCCAAACTCATCAATGTATCTTAACGC
GTAAATTGTAAGCGTTAATATTTTGTTAAAATTCGCGTTAAATTTTTGTTAAATCAGCTCATTTTTTAAC
CAATAGGCCGAAATCGGCAAAATCCCTTATAAATCAAAAGAATAGACCGAGATAGGGT
[37 nt withheld, positions 3279-3315]
AAAGAACGTGGACTCCAACGTCAAAGG
[49 nt withheld, positions 3343-3391]
T
[91 nt withheld, positions 3393-3483]
G
[124 nt withheld, positions 3485-3608]
CAGGTGGCACTTTTCGGGGAAATGTGCGCGGAACCCCTATTTGTTTATTTTTCTAAATACATTCAAATAT
GTATCCGCTCATGAGACAATAACCCTGATAAATGCTTCAATAATATTGAAAAAGGAAGAGTCCTGAGGCG
GAAAGAACCAGCTGTGGAATGTGTGTCAGTTAGGGTGTGGAAAGTCCCCAGGCTCCCCAGCAGGCAGAAG
TATGCAAAGCATGCATCTCAATTAGTCAGCAACCAGGTGTGGAAAGTCCCCAGGCTCCCCAGCAGGCAGA
AGTATGCAAAGCATGCATCTCAATTAGTCAGCAACCATAGTCCCGCCCCTAACTCCGCCCATCCCGCCCC
TAACTCCGCCCAGTTCCGCCCATTCTCCGCCCCATGGCTGACTAATTTTTTTTATTTATGCAGAGGCCGA
GGCCGCCTCGGCCTCTGAGCTATTCCAGAAGTAGTGAGGAGGCTTTTTTGGAGGCCTAGGCTTTTGCAAA
GATCGATCAAGAGACAGGATGAGGATCGTTTCGCATGATTGAACAAGATGGATTGCACGCAGGTTCTCCG
GCCGCTTGGGTGGAGAGGCTATTCGGCTATGACTGGGCACAACAGACAATCGGCTGCTCTGATGCCGCCG
TGTTCCGGCTGTCAGCGCAGGGGCGCCCGGTTCTTTTTGTCAAGACCGACCTGTCCGGTGCCCTGAATGA
ACTGCAAGACGAGGCAGCGCGGCTATCGTGGCTGGCCACGACGGGCGTTCCTTGCGCAGCTGTGCTCGAC
GTTGTCACTGAAGCGGGAAGGGACTGGCTGCTATTGGGCGAAGTGCCGGGGCAGGATCTCCTGTCATCTC
ACCTTGCTCCTGCCGAGAAAGTATCCATCATGGCTGATGCAATGCGGCGGCTGCATACGCTTGATCCGGC
TACCTGCCCATTCGACCACCAAGCGAAACATCGCATCGAGCGAGCACGTACTCGGATGGAAGCCGGTCTT
GTCGATCAGGATGATCTGGACGAAGAGCATCAGGGGCTCGCGCCAGCCGAACTGTTCGCCAGGCTCAAGG
CGAGCATGCCCGACGGCGAGGATCTCGTCGTGACCCATGGCGATGCCTGCTTGCCGAATATCATGGTGGA
AAATGGCCGCTTTTCTGGATTCATCGACTGTGGCCGGCTGGGTGTGGCGGACCGCTATCAGGACATAGCG
TTGGCTACCCGTGATATTGCTGAAGAGCTTGGCGGCGAATGGGCTGACCGCTTCCTCGTGCTTTACGGTA
TCGCCGCTCCCGATTCGCAGCGCATCGCCTTCTATCGCCTTCTTGACGAGTTCTTCTGAGCGGGACTCTG
GGGTTCGAAATGACCGACCAAGCGACGCCCAACCTGCCATCACGAGATTTCGATTCCACCGCCGCCTTCT
ATGAAAGGTTGGGCTTCGGAATCGTTTTCCGGGACGCCGGCTGGATGATCCTCCAGCGCGGGGATCTCAT
GCTGGAGTTCTTCGCCCACCCTAGGGGGAGGCTAACTGAAACACGGAAGGAGACAATACCGGAAGGAACC
CGCGCTATGACGGCAATAAAAAGACAGAATAAAACGCACGGTGTTGGGTCGTTTGTTCATAAACGCGGGG
TTCGGTCCCAGGGCTGGCACTCTGTCGATACCCCACCGAGACCCCATTGGGGCCAATACGCCCGCGTTTC
TTCCTTTTCCCCACCCCACCCCCCAAGTTCGGGTGAAGGCCCAGGGCTCGCAGCCAACGTCGGGGCGGCA
GGCCCTGCCATAGCCTCAGGTTACTCATATATACTTTAGATTGATTTAAAACTTCATTTTTAATTTAAAA
GGATCTAGGTGAAGATCCTTTTTGATAATCTCATGACCAAAATCCCTTAACGTGAGTTTTCGTTCCACTG
AGCGTCAGACCCCGTAGAAAAGATCAAAGGATCTTCTTGAGATCCTTTTTTTCTGCGCGTAATCTGCTGC
TTGCAAACAAAAAAACCACCGCTACCAGCGGTGGTTTGTTTGCCGGATCAAGAGCTACCAACTCTTTTTC
CGAAGGTAACTGGCTTCAGCAGAGCGCAGATACCAAATACTGTTCTTCTAGTGTAGCCGTAGTTAGGCCA
CCACTTCAAGAACTCTGTAGCACCGCCTACATACCTCGCTCTGCTAATCCTGTTACCAGTGGCTGCTGCC
AGTGGCGATAAGTCGTGTCTTACCGGGTTGGACTCAAGACGATAGTTACCGGATAAGGCGCAGCGGTCGG
GCTGAACGGGGGGTTCGTGCACACAGCCCAGCTTGGAGCGAACGACCTACACCGAACTGAGATACCTACA
GCGTGAGCTATGAGAAAGCGCCACGCTTCCCGAAGGGAGAAAGGCGGACAGGTATCCGGTAAGCGGCAGG
GTCGGAACAGGAGAGCGCACGAGGGAGCTTCCAGGGGGAAACGCCTGGTATCTTTATAGTCCTGTCGGGT
TTCGCCACCTCTGACTTGAGCGTCGATTTTTGTGATGCTCGTCAGGGGGGCGGAGCCTATGGAAAAACGC
CAGCAACGCGGCCTTTTTACGGTTCCTGGCCTTTTGCTGGCCTTTTGCTCACATGTTCTTTCCTGCGTTA
TCCCCTGATTCTGTGGATAACCGTATTACCGCCATGCATTAGTTATTAATAGTAATCAATTACGGGGTCA
TTAGTTCATAGCCCATATATGGAGTTCCG
