>Addgene plasmid #57584 | tdEos-ARPp34-C-14 | depositor partial sequence | sequence record 88733 | insert sequence
GCGCTACCGGTCGCCACCATGAGTGCGATTAAGCCAGACATGAAGATCAACCTCCGTATGGAAGGCAACG
TAAACGGGCACCACTTTGTGATCGACGGAGATGGTACAGGCAAGCCTTTTGAGGGAAAACAGAGTATGGA
TCTTGAAGTCAAAGAGGGCGGACCTCTGCCTTTTGCCTTTGATATCCTGACCACTGCATTCCATTACGGC
AACAGGGTATTCGCCGAATATCCAGACCACATACAAGACTATTTTAAGCAGTCGTTTCCTAAGGGGTATT
CGTGGGAACGAAGCTTGACTTTCGAAGACGGGGGCATTTGCATTGCCAGAAACGACATAACAATGGAAGG
GGACACTTTCTATAATAAAGTTCGATTTCACGGTGTAAACTTTCCCGCCAATGGTCCAGTTATGCAGAAG
AAGACGCTGAAATGGGAGCCCTCCACTGAGAAAATGTATGTGCGTGATGGAGTGCTGACTGGTGATATTC
GCATGGCTTTGTTGCTTGAAGGAAATGCCCATTACCGATGTGACTTCAGAACTACTTACAAAGCTAAGGA
GAAGGGTGTCAAGTTACCAGGCTACCACTTTGTGGACCACTGCATTGAGATTTTAAGCCATGACAAAGAT
TACAACAAGGTTAAGCTGTATGAGCATGCTGTTGCTCATTCTGGATTGCCTGACAATGCCAGACGATCCG
GTAGCGGTCACGGTACTGGTTCTACTGGTTCTGGTTCTTCTGAGAGTGCGATTAAGCCAGACATGAAGAT
CAACCTCCGTATGGAAGGCAACGTAAACGGGCACCACTTTGTGATCGACGGAGATGGTACAGGCAAGCCT
TTTGAGGGAAAACAGAGTATGGATCTTGAAGTCAAAGAGGGCGGACCTCTGCCTTTTGCCTTTGATATCC
TGACCACTGCATTCCATTACGGCAACAGGGTATTCGCCGAATATCCAGACCACATACAAGACTATTTTAA
GCAGTCGTTTCCTAAGGGGTATTCGTGGGAACGAAGCTTGACTTTCGAAGACGGGGGCATTTGCATTGCC
AGAAACGACATAACAATGGAAGGGGACACTTTCTATAATAAAGTTCGATTTCACGGTGTAAACTTTCCCG
CCAATGGTCCAGTTATGCAGAAGAAGACGCTGAAATGGGAGCCCTCCACTGAGAAAATGTATGTGCGTGA
TGGAGTGCTGACTGGTGATATTCGCATGGCTTTGTTGCTTGAAGGAAATGCCCATTACCGATGTGACTTC
AGAACTACTTACAAAGCTAAGGAGAAGGGTGTCAAGTTACCAGGCTACCACTTTGTGGACCACTGCATTG
AGATTTTAAGCCATGACAAAGATTACAACAAGGTTAAGCTGTATGAGCATGCTGTTGCTCATTCTGGATT
GCCTGACAATGCCAGACGATCCGGAAGTGCTGGGAGCGCAAGCGGAAGCGGAGGCTCCGGTATCCTGCTG
GAGGTGAACAACCGCATCATCGAGGAGACGCTCGCGCTCAAGTTCGAGAACGCAGCCGCCGGAAACAAAC
CGGAAGCAGTAGAAGTAACATTTGCAGATTTCGATGGGGTCCTCTATCATATTTCAAATCCTAATGGAGA
CAAAACAAAAGTGATGGTCAGTATTTCTTTGAAATTCTACAAGGAACTTCAGGCACATGGTGCTGATGAG
TTATTAAAGAGGGTGTACGGGAGTTTCTTGGTAAATCCAGAATCAGGATACAATGTCTCTTTGCTATATG
ACCTTGAAAATCTTCCGGCATCCAAGGATTCCATTGTGCATCAAGCTGGCATGTTGAAGCGAAATTGTTT
TGCCTCTGTCTTTGAAAAATACTTCCAATTCCAAGAAGAGGGCAAGGAAGGAGAGAACAGGGCAGTTATC
CATTATAGGGATGATGAGACCATGTATGTTGAGTCTAAAAAGGACAGAGTCACAGTAGTCTTCAGCACAG
TGTTTAAGGATGACGACGATGTGGTCATTGGAAAGGTGTTCATGCAGGAGTTCAAAGAAGGACGCAGAGC
CAGCCACACAGCCCCACAGGTCCTCTTTAGCCACAGGGAACCTCCTCTGGAGCTGAAAGACACAGACGCC
GCTGTGGGTGACAACATTGGCTACATTACCTTTGTGCTGTTCCCTCGTCACACCAATGCCAGTGCACGAG
ACAACACCATCAACCTGATCCACACGTTCCGGGACTACCTGCACTACCACATCAAGTGCTCTAAGGCCTA
TATTCACACACGTATGCGGGCGAAAACGTCTGACTTCCTCAAGGTGCTGAACCGCGCACGCCCAGATGCC
GAGAAAAAAGAAATGAAAACAATCACGGGGAAGACGTTTTCATCCCGCTAAGGATCCACCGGATCTAGAT
AAC
